>Addgene plasmid #25166 | APG4A | depositor partial sequence | sequence record 11640 | Author sequence
CCAGATACAGATGAGCTGGTATGGATCTTAGGGAAGCAGCATCTCCTTAAAACAGAAAAATCTAAGCTGT
TGTCTGATATAAGTGCTCGTCTATGGTTTACATACAGAAGGAAATTTTCACCAATTGGTGGAACGGGCCC
TTCATCAGATGCTGGTTGGGGATGTATGCTACGCTGTGGACAGATGATGCTGGCTCAAGCCCTTATCTGT
AGACACTTGGGAAGGGACTGGAGCTGGGAGAAACAAAAAGAACAACCCAAAGAATACCAACGCATCCTAC
AGTGCTTCTTAGATAGAAAAGATTGTTGCTACTCTATCCATCAAATGGCACAAATGGGTGTAGGAGAAGG
GAAATCAATTGGAGAATGGTTTGGACCAAATACAGTTGCACAGGTGTTAAAAAAACTTGCTTTATTTGAC
GAATGGAATTCCTTGGCTGTTTATGTTTCAATGGATAACACAGTGGTCATTGAAGATATCAAAAAAATGT
GCCGTGTCCTTCCCTTGAGTGCTGACACAGCTGGTGACAGGCCTCCCGATTCTTTAACTGCTTCAAACCA
GAGTAAGGGCACCTCTGCCTACTGCTCAGCCTGGAAACCCCTGCTGCTCATTGTGCCCCTTCGCCTGGGC
ATAAACCAAATCAATCCTGTCTATGTTGATGCATTCAAAGAGTGTTTTAAGATGCCACAGTCTTTAGGGG
CATTAGGAGGAAAACCAAATAACGCGTATTATTTCATAGGATTCTTAGGTGACGAGCTCATCTTCTTGGA
CCCTCATACAACCCAGACCTTTGTTGACACTGAAGAGAATGGAACGGTTAATGACCAGACTTTCCATTGC
CTGCAGTCCCCACAGCGAATGAACATCCTAAACCTGGATCCTTCAGTTGCATTGGGATTTTTCTGCAAAG
AAGAAAAAGACTTTGATAACTGGTGTAGCCTTGTTCAGAAGGAAATTCTAAAGGAGAATTTAAGGATGTT
TGAATTAGTTCAGAAACATCCATCACACTGG
