>Addgene plasmid #25166 | APG4A | addgene partial sequence | sequence record 31243 | 25166 with T7
TTGAATATTTTGTTTACTTTAAGAAGGAGATATACCATGCATCATCATCATCATCACAGCAGCGGCAGAG
AAAACTTGTATTTCCAGGGCCCAGATACAGATGAGCTGGTATGGATCTTAGGGAAGCAGCATCTCCTTAA
AACAGAAAAATCTAAGCTGTTGTCTGATATAAGTGCTCGTCTATGGTTTACATACAGAAGGAAATTTTCA
CCAATTGGTGGAACGGGCCCTTCATCAGATGCTGGTTGGGGATGTATGCTACGCTGTGGACAGATGATGC
TGGCTCAAGCCCTTATCTGTAGACACTTGGGAAGGGACTGGAGCTGGGAGAAACAAAAAGAACAACCCAA
AGAATACCAACGCATCCTACAGTGCTTCTTAGATAGAAAAGATTGTTGCTACTCTATCCATCAAATGGCA
CAAATGGGTGTAGGAGAAGGGAAATCAATTGGAGAATGGTTTGGACCAAATACAGTTGCACAGGTGTTAA
AAAAACTTGCTTTATTTGACGAATGGAATTCCTTGGCTGTTTATGTTTCAATGGATAACACAGTGGTCAT
TGAAGATATCAAAAAAATGTGCCGTGTCCTTCCCTTGAGTGCTGACACAGCTGGTGACAGGCCTCCCGAT
TCTTTAACTGCTTCAAACCAGAGTAAGGGCACCTCTGCCTACTGCTCAGCCTGGAAACCCCTGCTGCTCA
TTGTGCCCCTTCGCCTGGGCATAAACCAAATCAATCCTGTCTATGTTGATGCATTCAAAGAGTGTTTTAA
GATGCCACAGTCTTTAGGGGCATTAGGAGGAAAACCAAATAACGCGTATTATTTCATAGGATTCTTAGGT
GACGAGCTCATCTTCTTGGACCCTCATACAACCCAGACCTTTGTTGACACTGAAGAGAATGGAACGGTTA
ATGA
