[The description below was written by a language model from this plasmid's Addgene catalogue record.]
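Description:
APG4A is a bacterial expression plasmid built on the pET28-MHL backbone from the Structural Genomics Consortium, made to produce a fragment of human ATG4A (also known as APG4A or AUTL2, autophagy-related cysteine endopeptidase 2 isoform a) for structure determination. The insert is about 1 kb. Its name, apg4a.023.359, suggests that it encodes roughly residues 23 to 359 rather than the complete protein, which fits the record's caution that the clone may not carry the full open reading frame. It was introduced by restriction enzyme cloning and carries an N-terminal His tag, which allows the recombinant protein to be purified by immobilized metal affinity chromatography.

The plasmid is selected with kanamycin and is listed as low copy, with a standard cloning strain used for propagation. No feature table is provided, so the promoter and other regulatory elements are not explicitly stated. The pET28-derived backbone and the T7 and T7-terminator sequencing primers do, however, point to the usual pET arrangement. In that design a T7 promoter drives the tagged insert, and expression is carried out in an E. coli host that supplies T7 RNA polymerase. The record does not say whether a protease cleavage site lies between the tag and the insert.

ATG4A belongs to the ATG4 family of cysteine proteases, which process Atg8-family proteins during autophagy. The depositor links this construct to a deposited crystal structure of the human enzyme. Its typical use is therefore recombinant production of the ATG4A fragment for crystallography or for related biochemical and biophysical work.
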