Addgene plasmid #25166: APG4A
Purpose: Bacterial expression for structure determination; may not be full ORF
Depositing lab: Cheryl Arrowsmith. Depositing organization: University of Toronto.
Backbone
  Vector backbone: pET28-MHL
  Backbone manufacturer: SGC
  Backbone size w/o insert (bp): 7325
  Vector type: Bacterial Expression
Growth in bacteria
  Bacterial resistance: Kanamycin, 50 μg/mL
  Growth temperature: 37°C
  Growth strain: DH5alpha
  Copy number: Low Copy
Gene/Insert
  Gene/Insert name: apg4a.023.359 (alt names: PDB: 2P82; Human autophagy-related cysteine endopeptidase 2 isoform a)
  Species: H. sapiens (human)
  Insert size (bp): 1011
  Entrez Gene: ATG4A (a.k.a. APG4A, AUTL2)
  Tag / fusion protein: His (N terminal on insert)
  Cloning method: Restriction Enzyme
  Sequencing primers: 5′ T7; 3′ T7-term
Terms and licenses: Academic/Nonprofit Terms; Industry Terms: Not Available to Industry
Depositor comments: PDB: 2P82. http://www.thesgc.org/structures/2P82/
How to cite: APG4A was a gift from Cheryl Arrowsmith (Addgene plasmid # 25166 ; http://n2t.net/addgene:25166 ; RRID:Addgene_25166)
